>Addgene plasmid #154178 | pEF1α-mouse-retroCHMP3-HA | addgene full sequence | sequence record 308923 | Addgene NGS Result
GTCGACATTGATTATTGACTAGATCATCGCGTGAGGCTCCGGTGCCCGTCAGTGGGCAGAGCGCACATCG
CCCACAGTCCCCGAGAAGTTGGGGGGAGGGGTCGGCAATTGAACCGGTGCCTAGAGAAGGTGGCGCGGGG
TAAACTGGGAAAGTGATGTCGTGTACTGGCTCCGCCTTTTTCCCGAGGGTGGGGGAGAACCGTATATAAG
TGCAGTAGTCGCCGTGAACGTTCTTTTTCGCAACGGGTTTGCCGCCAGAACACAGGTAAGTGCCGTGTGT
GGTTCCCGCGGGCCTGGCCTCTTTACGGGTTATGGCCCTTGCGTGCCTTGAATTACTTCCACGCCCCTGG
CTGCAGTACGTGATTCTTGATCCCGAGCTTCGGGTTGGAAGTGGGTGGGAGAGTTCGAGGCCTTGCGCTT
AAGGAGCCCCTTCGCCTCGTGCTTGAGTTGAGGCCTGGCCTGGGCGCTGGGGCCGCCGCGTGCGAATCTG
GTGGCACCTTCGCGCCTGTCTCGCTGCTTTCGATAAGTCTCTAGCCATTTAAAATTTTTGATGACCTGCT
GCGACGCTTTTTTTCTGGCAAGATAGTCTTGTAAATGCGGGCCAAGATCTGCACACTGGTATTTCGGTTT
TTGGGGCCGCGGGCGGCGACGGGGCCCGTGCGTCCCAGCGCACATGTTCGGCGAGGCGGGGCCTGCGAGC
GCGGCCACCGAGAATCGGACGGGGGTAGTCTCAAGCTGGCCGGCCTGCTCTGGTGCCTGGCCTCGCGCCG
CCGTGTATCGCCCCGCCCTGGGCGGCAAGGCTGGCCCGGTCGGCACCAGTTGCGTGAGCGGAAAGATGGC
CGCTTCCCGGCCCTGCTGCAGGGAGCTCAAAATGGAGGACGCGGCGCTCGGGAGAGCGGGCGGGTGAGTC
ACCCACACAAAGGAAAAGGGCCTTTCCGTCCTCAGCCGTCGCTTCATGTGACTCCACGGAGTACCGGGCG
CCGTCCAGGCACCTCGATTAGTTCTCGAGCTTTTGGAGTACGTCGTCTTTAGGTTGGGGGGAGGGGTTTT
ATGCGATGGAGTTTCCCCACACTGAGTGGGTGGAGACTGAAGTTAGGCCAGCTTGGCACTTGATGTAATT
CTCCTTGGAATTTGCCCTTTTTGAGTTTGGATCTTGGTTCATTCTCAAGCCTCAGACAGTGGTTCAAAGT
TTTTTTCTTCCATTTCAGGTGTCGTGAGGAATTCTGCAGTCGACGGTACCCAATTTGCCATGGGACTGTT
TGGAAAAACCCAGGAGAAGCCTCCCAAAGAGCTGGTTAATGAATGGTCACTGAAGATCAGAAAGGAAATG
AGAGTTGTTGATAGGCAAATAAGAGACATCCAAAGAGAAGAAGAGGAAGTAAAACGGTCTGTGAAAGATG
AAGCCAAGAAGGGCCAAAAGGAAGTCTGTGTGGTTCTGGCCAAGGAGACGATCAGGTCAAGGAAAACTGT
GAGCAAGCTCTATGCGTCCAAAGCACACATGAACTCTGTGCTCATGGGCATGAAGAACCAACTTGCGGTC
CTGAGAGTAGCTGGTTCTCTGCAGAAGAGCACAGAAGTGATGAAGGCAATGCAGAGTCTTGTGAAGATCC
TAGAAATCCAGGCCACCATGCGGGAGCTGTCCAAAGAGATGATGAAAGCTGGAATCATAAAGGATGTTAG
AGGATACATTTACCCATACGATGTTCCAGATTACGCTTGAGCGGCCGCACTCCTCAGGTGCAGGCTGCCT
ATCAGAAGGTGGTGGCTGGTGTGGCCAATGCCCTGGCTCACAAATACCACTGAGATCTTTTTCCCTCTGC
CAAAAATTATGGGGACATCATGAAGCCCCTTGAGCATCTGACTTCTGGCTAATAAAGGAAATTTATTTTC
ATTGCAATAGTGTGTTGGAATTTTTTGTGTCTCTCACTCGGAAGGACATATGGGAGGGCAAATCATTTAA
AACATCAGAATGAGTATTTGGTTTAGAGTTTGGCAACATATGCCCATATGCTGGCTGCCATGAACAAAGG
TTGGCTATAAAGAGGTCATCAGTATATGAAACAGCCCCCTGCTGTCCATTCCTTATTCCATAGAAAAGCC
TTGACTTGAGGTTAGATTTTTTTTATATTTTGTTTTGTGTTATTTTTTTCTTTAACATCCCTAAAATTTT
CCTTACATGTTTTACTAGCCAGATTTTTCCTCCTCTCCTGACTACTCCCAGTCATAGCTGTCCCTCTTCT
CTTATGGAGATCCCTCGACCTGCAGCCCAAGCTTGGCGTAATCATGGTCATAGCTGTTTCCTGTGTGAAA
TTGTTATCCGCTCACAATTCCACACAACATACGAGCCGGAAGCATAAAGTGTAAAGCCTGGGGTGCCTAA
TGAGTGAGCTAACTCACATTAATTGCGTTGCGCTCACTGCCCGCTTTCCAGTCGGGAAACCTGTCGTGCC
AGCGGATCCGCATCTCAATTAGTCAGCAACCATAGTCCCGCCCCTAACTCCGCCCATCCCGCCCCTAACT
CCGCCCAGTTCCGCCCATTCTCCGCCCCATGGCTGACTAATTTTTTTTATTTATGCAGAGGCCGAGGCCG
CCTCGGCCTCTGAGCTATTCCAGAAGTAGTGAGGAGGCTTTTTTGGAGGCCTAGGCTTTTGCAAAAAGCT
AACTTGTTTATTGCAGCTTATAATGGTTACAAATAAAGCAATAGCATCACAAATTTCACAAATAAAGCAT
TTTTTTCACTGCATTCTAGTTGTGGTTTGTCCAAACTCATCAATGTATCTTATCATGTCTGGATCCGCTG
CATTAATGAATCGGCCAACGCGCGGGGAGAGGCGGTTTGCGTATTGGGCGCTCTTCCGCTTCCTCGCTCA
CTGACTCGCTGCGCTCGGTCGTTCGGCTGCGGCGAGCGGTATCAGCTCACTCAAAGGCGGTAATACGGTT
ATCCACAGAATCAGGGGATAACGCAGGAAAGAACATGTGAGCAAAAGGCCAGCAAAAGGCCAGGAACCGT
AAAAAGGCCGCGTTGCTGGCGTTTTTCCATAGGCTCCGCCCCCCTGACGAGCATCACAAAAATCGACGCT
CAAGTCAGAGGTGGCGAAACCCGACAGGACTATAAAGATACCAGGCGTTTCCCCCTGGAAGCTCCCTCGT
GCGCTCTCCTGTTCCGACCCTGCCGCTTACCGGATACCTGTCCGCCTTTCTCCCTTCGGGAAGCGTGGCG
CTTTCTCATAGCTCACGCTGTAGGTATCTCAGTTCGGTGTAGGTCGTTCGCTCCAAGCTGGGCTGTGTGC
ACGAACCCCCCGTTCAGCCCGACCGCTGCGCCTTATCCGGTAACTATCGTCTTGAGTCCAACCCGGTAAG
ACACGACTTATCGCCACTGGCAGCAGCCACTGGTAACAGGATTAGCAGAGCGAGGTATGTAGGCGGTGCT
ACAGAGTTCTTGAAGTGGTGGCCTAACTACGGCTACACTAGAAGAACAGTATTTGGTATCTGCGCTCTGC
TGAAGCCAGTTACCTTCGGAAAAAGAGTTGGTAGCTCTTGATCCGGCAAACAAACCACCGCTGGTAGCGG
TGGTTTTTTTGTTTGCAAGCAGCAGATTACGCGCAGAAAAAAAGGATCTCAAGAAGATCCTTTGATCTTT
TCTACGGGGTCTGACGCTCAGTGGAACGAAAACTCACGTTAAGGGATTTTGGTCATGAGATTATCAAAAA
GGATCTTCACCTAGATCCTTTTAAATTAAAAATGAAGTTTTAAATCAATCTAAAGTATATATGAGTAAAC
TTGGTCTGACAGTTACCAATGCTTAATCAGTGAGGCACCTATCTCAGCGATCTGTCTATTTCGTTCATCC
ATAGTTGCCTGACTCCCCGTCGTGTAGATAACTACGATACGGGAGGGCTTACCATCTGGCCCCAGTGCTG
CAATGATACCGCGAGACCCACGCTCACCGGCTCCAGATTTATCAGCAATAAACCAGCCAGCCGGAAGGGC
CGAGCGCAGAAGTGGTCCTGCAACTTTATCCGCCTCCATCCAGTCTATTAATTGTTGCCGGGAAGCTAGA
GTAAGTAGTTCGCCAGTTAATAGTTTGCGCAACGTTGTTGCCATTGCTACAGGCATCGTGGTGTCACGCT
CGTCGTTTGGTATGGCTTCATTCAGCTCCGGTTCCCAACGATCAAGGCGAGTTACATGATCCCCCATGTT
GTGCAAAAAAGCGGTTAGCTCCTTCGGTCCTCCGATCGTTGTCAGAAGTAAGTTGGCCGCAGTGTTATCA
CTCATGGTTATGGCAGCACTGCATAATTCTCTTACTGTCATGCCATCCGTAAGATGCTTTTCTGTGACTG
GTGAGTACTCAACCAAGTCATTCTGAGAATAGTGTATGCGGCGACCGAGTTGCTCTTGCCCGGCGTCAAT
ACGGGATAATACCGCGCCACATAGCAGAACTTTAAAAGTGCTCATCATTGGAAAACGTTCTTCGGGGCGA
AAACTCTCAAGGATCTTACCGCTGTTGAGATCCAGTTCGATGTAACCCACTCGTGCACCCAACTGATCTT
CAGCATCTTTTACTTTCACCAGCGTTTCTGGGTGAGCAAAAACAGGAAGGCAAAATGCCGCAAAAAAGGG
AATAAGGGCGACACGGAAATGTTGAATACTCATACTCTTCCTTTTTCAATATTATTGAAGCATTTATCAG
GGTTATTGTCTCATGAGCGGATACATATTTGAATGTATTTAGAAAAATAAACAAATAGGGGTTCCGCGCA
CATTTCCCCGAAAAGTGCCACCTGG
Features (pLannotate 1.2.2; 18 found; start..end, strand, type, name):
      4..22      +  enhancer       CMV enhancer (fragment): human cytomegalovirus immediate early enhancer
     36..1217    +  promoter       EF-1α promoter: strong constitutive promoter for human elongation factor EF-1α
   1219..1240    +  misc_feature   MCS (fragment): multiple cloning site
   1250..1675    +  CDS            Chmp3 (fragment): CHMP3_RAT - Also known as Vps24. Experimental evidence at protein level: Swiss-Prot protein existence level 1. Probable core component of the endosomal sorting required for transport complex III (ESCRT-III) which is involved in multivesicular bodies (MVBs) formation and sorting of endosomal cargo proteins into MVBs. MVBs contain intraluminal vesicles (ILVs) that are generated by invagination and scission from the limiting membrane of the endosome and mostly are delivered to lysosomes enabling degradation of membrane proteins, such as stimulated growth factor receptors, lysosomal enzymes and li
   1691..1718    +  CDS            3xHA (fragment): three tandem HA epitope tags
   1729..1800    +  CDS            HBB (fragment): HBB_PONPY - Experimental evidence at transcript level: Swiss-Prot protein existence level 2. Involved in oxygen transport from the lung to the various peripheral tissues. From Pongo pygmaeus (Bornean orangutan).
   1871..1926    +  polyA_signal   β-globin poly(A) signal: rabbit β-globin polyadenylation signal (Gil and Proudfoot, 1987)
   2311..2327    -  protein_bind   lac operator: The lac repressor binds to the lac operator to inhibit transcription in E. coli. This inhibition can be relieved by adding lactose or isopropyl-β-D-thiogalactopyranoside (IPTG). lac repressor encoded by lacI
   2335..2365    -  promoter       lac promoter: promoter for the E. coli lac operon
   2380..2401    -  protein_bind   CAP binding site: CAP binding activates transcription in the presence of cAMP. E. coli catabolite activator protein
   2414..2453    -  CDS            lacI (fragment): lac repressor; lacI; The lac repressor binds to the lac operator to inhibit transcription in E. coli. This inhibition can be relieved by adding lactose or isopropyl-β-D-thiogalactopyranoside (IPTG).
   2460..2482    +  promoter       SV40 promoter (fragment): SV40 enhancer and early promoter
   2506..2641    +  rep_origin     SV40 ori: SV40 origin of replication
   2661..2795    +  polyA_signal   SV40 poly(A) signal: SV40 polyadenylation signal
   2797..2851    -  CDS            lacI (fragment): lac repressor; lacI; The lac repressor binds to the lac operator to inhibit transcription in E. coli. This inhibition can be relieved by adding lactose or isopropyl-β-D-thiogalactopyranoside (IPTG).
   3034..3622    -  rep_origin     ori: high-copy-number ColE1/pMB1/pBR322/pUC origin of replication
   3793..4653    -  CDS            AmpR: β-lactamase; bla; confers resistance to ampicillin, carbenicillin, and related antibiotics
   4654..4758    -  promoter       AmpR promoter: bla
