[The description below was written by a language model from this plasmid's Addgene catalogue record and pLannotate feature annotations shown in this document.]
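Description:
pEF1α-mouse-retroCHMP3-HA is a mammalian expression plasmid of about 4.8 kb, built on the pEF-GFP backbone with the GFP coding sequence removed and replaced by mouse retroCHMP3. It is propagated in E. coli through a high-copy ColE1/pUC-type origin and selected with ampicillin via the β-lactamase gene and its native promoter. No mammalian selection marker appears in the record, so the plasmid is suited to transient expression. An SV40 origin of replication is present, which would allow episomal amplification in cells supplying large T antigen. Short lac promoter/operator, lacI and CMV enhancer fragments are backbone remnants with no evident role in the design.

The payload is a 471 bp insert cloned between KpnI and NotI sites, both retained, downstream of the strong constitutive human EF-1α promoter. The annotation tool matched the open reading frame to a fragment of rat CHMP3 (Vps24), a core ESCRT-III subunit. That partial match reflects sequence homology, since the catalogue identifies the insert as the mouse retroCHMP3 gene. A C-terminal HA epitope follows the coding sequence. It is annotated as a fragment of a 3xHA tag whose length fits a single HA copy, and it allows detection by immunoblotting or immunofluorescence. Transcripts are terminated by a rabbit β-globin polyadenylation signal, preceded by a short β-globin-derived segment that is most likely 3′ untranslated sequence.

The stated purpose is to express mouse retroCHMP3 in mammalian cells. The associated publication title indicates that the protein was studied as a factor that blocks budding of enveloped viruses without blocking cytokinesis.
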