Addgene plasmid #154178: pEF1α-mouse-retroCHMP3-HA
Purpose: expresses mouse retroCHMP3 in mammalian cells
Depositing lab: Wesley Sundquist. Depositing organization: University of Utah. Publication: RetroCHMP3 blocks budding of enveloped viruses without blocking cytokinesis. Rheinemann L, Downhour DM, Bredbenner K, Mercenne G, Davenport KA, Schmitt PT, Necessary CR, McCullough J, Schmitt AP, Simon SM, Sundquist WI, Elde NC. Cell. 2021 Sep 27. pii: S0092-8674(21)01055-2. doi: 10.1016/j.cell.2021.09.008. PubMed 34597582.
Backbone
  Vector backbone: pEF-GFP
  Backbone manufacturer: #11154
  Backbone size w/o insert (bp): 4311
  Total vector size (bp): 4781
  Modifications to backbone: deleted GFP
  Vector type: Mammalian Expression
Growth in bacteria
  Bacterial resistance: Ampicillin, 100 μg/mL
  Growth temperature: 37°C
  Growth strain: DH5alpha
  Copy number: Unknown
Gene/Insert
  Gene/Insert name: retroCHMP3
  Species: M. musculus (mouse)
  Insert size (bp): 471
  Promoter: EF1alpha
  Tag / fusion protein: HA (C terminal on insert)
  Cloning method: Restriction Enzyme; 5′ cloning site KpnI (not destroyed); 3′ cloning site NotI (not destroyed)
  Sequencing primers: 5′ ggaatttgccctttttgagtttgg
Resource information
  A portion of this plasmid was derived from a plasmid made by: Diane Downhour, Nels Elde laboratory, University of Utah
Terms and licenses: Academic/Nonprofit Terms; Industry Terms: Not Available to Industry
How to cite: pEF1α-mouse-retroCHMP3-HA was a gift from Wesley Sundquist (Addgene plasmid # 154178 ; http://n2t.net/addgene:154178 ; RRID:Addgene_154178)
